>Addgene plasmid #42970 | I-AACT | depositor partial sequence | sequence record 58235 | I-AACT sequence 424 bps
CGTCTCCTGACCCCAGAGCAGGTCGTGGCAATCGCCTCCAACATTGGCGGGAAACAGGCACTCGAGACTG
TCCAGCGCCTGCTTCCCGTGCTGTGCCAAGCGCACGGACTCACCCCAGAGCAGGTCGTGGCAATCGCCTC
CAACATTGGCGGGAAACAGGCACTCGAGACTGTCCAGCGCCTGCTTCCCGTGCTGTGCCAAGCGCACGGC
CTCACCCCAGAGCAGGTCGTGGCGATCGCAAGCCACGACGGAGGAAAGCAAGCCTTGGAAACAGTACAGA
GGCTGTTGCCTGTGCTGTGCCAAGCGCACGGATTAACCCCAGAGCAGGTCGTGGCCATTGCCTCGAATGG
AGGGGGCAAACAGGCGTTGGAAACCGTACAACGATTGCTGCCGGTGCTGTGCCAAGCGCACGGCTTAAGA
GACG
