>Addgene plasmid #42970 | I-AACT | addgene partial sequence | sequence record 60027 | M13-F20 5'-TGTAAAACGACGGCCAGT-3'
CTATAGGGCGAATTGGGCCCTCTAGATGCATGCTCGAGCGGCCGCCAGTGTGATGGATATCTGCAGAATT
CGCCCTTATATAGATGCCGTCCTAGCGCGTCTCCTGACCCCAGAGCAGGTCGTGGCAATCGCCTCCAACA
TTGGCGGGAAACAGGCACTCGAGACTGTCCAGCGCCTGCTTCCCGTGCTGTGCCAAGCGCACGGACTCAC
CCCAGAGCAGGTCGTGGCAATCGCCTCCAACATTGGCGGGAAACAGGCACTCGAGACTGTCCAGCGCCTG
CTTCCCGTGCTGTGCCAAGCGCACGGCCTCACCCCAGAGCAGGTCGTGGCGATCGCAAGCCACGACGGAG
GAAAGCAAGCCTTGGAAACAGTACAGAGGCTGTTGCCTGTGCTGTGCCAAGCGCACGGATTAACCCCAGA
GCAGGTCGTGGCCATTGCCTCGAATGGAGGGGGCAAACAGGCGTTGGAAACCGTACAACGATTGCTGCCG
GTGCTGTGCCAAGCGCACGGCTTAAGAGACGTGGGCACAGGAAAGATACTTAAGGGCGAATTCCAGCACA
CTGGCGGCCGTTACTAGTGGATCCGAGCTCGGTACCAAGCTTGGCGTAATCATGGTCATAGCTGTTTCCT
GTGTGAAATTGTTATCCGCTCACAATTCCACACAACATACGAGCCGGAAGCATAAAGTGTAAAGCCTGGG
GTGCCTAATGAGTGAGCTAACTCACATTAATTGCGTTGCGCTCACTGCCCGCTTTCCAGTCGGGAAACCT
GTCGTGCCAGCTGCATTAATGAATCGGCCAACGCGCGGGGAGAGGCGGTTTGCGTATTGGGCGCTCTTCC
GCTTCCTCGCTCACTGACTCGCTGCGCTCGGTCGTTCGGCTGCGGCGAGCGG
