[The description below was written by a language model from this plasmid's Addgene catalogue record.]
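Description:
I-AACT is a bacterial cloning plasmid built on the commercial pCRII-TOPO backbone (about 4 kb without insert), into which a 424 bp synthetic insert was placed by TOPO cloning. It is maintained as a high-copy plasmid in E. coli and is selectable with both ampicillin and kanamycin, consistent with the dual resistance markers of this backbone. The insert is flanked by T7 and M13-reverse priming sites, which the record lists for sequence verification. As a pure cloning vector, it is not described as carrying any mammalian promoter, reporter or tag, and no feature table is provided to map individual elements.

The record does not describe the insert beyond its name, synthetic origin and size. The associated publication concerns a TALEN genome-editing system for generating human stem cell-based disease models, which suggests that I-AACT is one member of a library of preassembled TALE repeat modules. On that reading, "AACT" would denote the four DNA bases recognised by a short block of repeats, and the "I" prefix would denote the block's position in the final array; the insert size is roughly what four TALE repeats would occupy. This interpretation is inferred from the name and context rather than stated in the catalogue fields. Under it, the plasmid serves as a stock source of a building block that is excised or amplified and joined with other modules to assemble a custom TALE DNA-binding domain in a separate nuclease expression vector. It would not itself be used as an editing reagent.
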