Addgene plasmid #42970: I-AACT
Depositing lab: Chad Cowan & Kiran Musunuru. Depositing organization: Harvard University. Publication: A TALEN Genome-Editing System for Generating Human Stem Cell-Based Disease Models. Ding Q, Lee YK, Schaefer EA, Peters DT, Veres A, Kim K, Kuperwasser N, Motola DL, Meissner TB, Hendriks WT, Trevisan M, Gupta RM, Moisan A, Banks E, Friesen M, Schinzel RT, Xia F, Tang A, Xia Y, Figueroa E, Wann A, Ahfeldt T, Daheron L, Zhang F, Rubin LL, Peng LF, Chung RT, Musunuru K, Cowan CA. Cell Stem Cell. 2012 Dec 12. pii: S1934-5909(12)00645-5. doi: 10.1016/j.stem.2012.11.011. PubMed 23246482.
Backbone
  Vector backbone: pCRII-TOPO
  Backbone manufacturer: Invitrogen
  Backbone size w/o insert (bp): 3973
  Vector type: Bacterial Cloning
Growth in bacteria
  Bacterial resistance: Ampicillin and Kanamycin, 100 & 50 μg/mL
  Growth temperature: 37°C
  Growth strain: Top10
  Copy number: High Copy
Gene/Insert
  Gene/Insert name: I-AACT
  Species: Synthetic
  Insert size (bp): 424
  Cloning method: TOPO Cloning
  Sequencing primers: 5′ T7; 3′ M13-rev
Terms and licenses: Academic/Nonprofit Terms; Industry Terms: Not Available to Industry
How to cite: I-AACT was a gift from Chad Cowan & Kiran Musunuru (Addgene plasmid # 42970 ; http://n2t.net/addgene:42970 ; RRID:Addgene_42970)
